>Addgene plasmid #58704 | pGEX mPtch-Cterm | addgene partial sequence | sequence record 91948 | pGEX5 5'-GGGCTGGCAAGCCACGTTTGGTG-3'
GGTTCCGCGTGGATCCGACTACAAAGACGATGACGATAAAGCAAGAAGAGCATCTGTGGAATTCCACCAA
GTGATTGTGGAAGCCACAGAAAACCCTGTCTTTGCCCGGTCCACTGTGGTCCATCCGGACTCCAGACATC
AGCCTCCCTTGACCCCTCGGCAACAGCCCCACCTGGACTCTGGCTCCTTGTCCCCTGGACGGCAAGGCCA
GCAGCCTCGAAGGGATCCCCCTAGAGAAGGCTTGCGGCCACCCCCCTACAGACCGCGCAGAGACGCTTTT
GAAATTTCTACTGAAGGGCATTCTGGCCCTAGCAATAGGGACCGCTCAGGGCCCCGTGGGGCCCGTTCTC
ACAACCCTCGGAACCCAACGTCCACCGCCATGGGCAGCTCTGTGCCCAGCTACTGCCAGCCCATCACCAC
TGTGACGGCTTCTGCTTCGGTGACTGTTGCTGTGCATCCCCCGCCTGGACCTGGGCGCAACCCCCGAGGG
GGGCCCTGTCCAGGCTATGAGAGCTACCCTGAGACTGATCACGGGGTATTTGAGGATCCTCATGTGCCTT
TTCATGTCAGGTGTGAGAGGAGGGACTCA
