>Addgene plasmid #58704 | pGEX mPtch-Cterm | addgene partial sequence | sequence record 93543 | pBRforEco 5'-AATAGGCGTATCACGAGGC-3'
CTCCGCTATCGCTACGTGACTGGGTCATGGCTGCGCCCCGACACCCGCCAACACCCGCTGACGCGCCCTG
ACGGGCTTGTCTGCTCCCGGCATCCGCTTACAGACAAGCTGTGACCGTCTCCGGGAGCTGCATGTGTCAG
AGGTTTTCACCGTCATCACCGAAACGCGCGAGGCAGATCGTCAGTCAGTCACGATGAATTCACCTTTGAG
TCCCTCCTCTCACACCTGACATGAAAAGGCACATGAGGATCCTCAAATACCCCGTGATCAGTCTCAGGGT
AGCTCTCATAGCCTGGACAGGGCCCCCCTCGGGGGTTGCGCCCAGGTCCAGGCGGGGGATGCACAGCAAC
AGTCACCGAAGCAGAAGCCGTCACAGTGGTGATGGGCTGGCAGTAGCTGGGCACAGAGCTGCCCATGGCG
GTGGACGTTGGGTTCCGAGGGTTGTGAGAACGGGCCCCACGGGGCCCTGAGCGGTCCCTATTGCTAGGGC
CAGAATGCCCTTCAGTAGAAATTTCAAAAGCGTCTCTGCGCGGTCTGTAGGGGGGTGGCCGCAAGCCTTC
TCTAGGGGGATCCCTTCGAGGCTGCTGGCCTTGCCGTCCAGGGGACAAGGAGCCAGAGTCCAGGTGGGGC
TGTTGCCGAGGGGTCAAGGGAGGCTGATGTCTGGAGTCCGGATGGACCACAGTGGACCGGGCAAAGACAG
GGTTTTCTGTGGCTTCCACAATCACTTGGTGGAATTCCACAGATGCTCTTCTTGCTTTATCGTCATCGTC
TT
