[The description below was written by a language model from this plasmid's Addgene catalogue record.]
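Description:
pGEX mPtch-Cterm is a bacterial expression plasmid built on a pGEX backbone for producing a fragment of mouse Patched1 (Ptch1) as a glutathione S-transferase fusion protein in E. coli. It is selected with ampicillin. The record does not state the copy number, the specific pGEX variant, or the cloning method used to introduce the insert, and no feature table is available to confirm other backbone elements.

The insert encodes only the C-terminal portion of mouse Ptch1, roughly amino acids 1238 to 1413, rather than the full-length multi-pass membrane receptor. This segment is placed downstream of, and fused to, the GST coding sequence carried on the backbone, so GST sits at the N terminus of the fusion. Expression is driven by the tac promoter, a strong hybrid trp/lac promoter that is typically induced with IPTG in bacterial hosts. The GST moiety allows the fusion to be captured by glutathione affinity purification and often helps the solubility of the attached fragment. Limiting the insert to a C-terminal stretch also avoids expressing the whole membrane protein in bacteria.

According to the record, the purified fusion protein serves as an immunogen, injected into animals to raise antibodies against mouse Patched. The construct is associated with work on how Patched1 regulates Hedgehog signalling at the primary cilium, where such antibodies would be useful for detecting the Patched1 protein.
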