Addgene plasmid #58704: pGEX mPtch-Cterm
Purpose: used for anti-mouse Patched antibody production (for injection into animals)
Depositing lab: Matthew Scott. Depositing organization: Stanford University. Publication: Patched1 regulates hedgehog signaling at the primary cilium. Rohatgi R, Milenkovic L, Scott MP. Science. 2007 Jul 20;317(5836):372-6. 10.1126/science.1139740 PubMed 17641202.
Backbone
  Vector backbone: pGEX
  Backbone manufacturer: Amersham
  Vector type: Bacterial Expression
Growth in bacteria
  Bacterial resistance: Ampicillin, 100 μg/mL
  Growth temperature: 37°C
  Growth strain: DH5alpha
  Copy number: Unknown
Gene/Insert
  Gene/Insert name: Ptch (alt name: Patched)
  Species: M. musculus (mouse)
  Mutation: contains only Cterminus (aa ~1238-1413)
  Entrez Gene: Ptch1 (a.k.a. A230106A15Rik, Ptc, Ptc1, Ptch, mes, wig)
  Promoter: tac
  Tag / fusion protein: GST (N terminal on backbone)
  Cloning method: Unknown
  Sequencing primers: 5′ pGEX5'; 3′ pGEX3'
Terms and licenses: Academic/Nonprofit Terms; Industry Terms: Not Available to Industry
Depositor comments: See antibody production protocol in supplemental documents.
How to cite: pGEX mPtch-Cterm was a gift from Matthew Scott (Addgene plasmid # 58704 ; http://n2t.net/addgene:58704 ; RRID:Addgene_58704)
